>Addgene plasmid #19120 | shp63alpha pLKO.1 puro | addgene full sequence | sequence record 175311 | Addgene NGS Result
CCCCTGCACTGTACCCCCCAATCCCCCCTTTTCTTTTAAAATTGTGGATGAATACTGCCATTTGTCTCGA
GGTCGAGAATTAAAAACCGTTTCGTCAGAACACACATCTCGAGATGTGTGTTCTGACGAAACGGCCGGTG
TTTCGTCCTTTCCACAAGATATATAAAGCCAAGAAATCGAAATACTTTCAAGTTACGGTAAGCATATGAT
AGTCCATTTTAAAACATAATTTTAAAACTGCAAACTACCCAAGAAATTATTACTTTCTACGTCACGTATT
TTGTACTAATATCTTTGTGTTTACAGTCAAATTAATTCCAATTATCTCTCTAACAGCCTTGTATCGTATA
TGCAAATATGAAGGAATCATGGGAAATAGGCCCTCGGTGAAGGGGGCGGCCGCTCGAGGCTAGTCTCGTG
ATCGATACCGTCGAGATCCGTTCACTAATCGAATGGATCTGTCTCTGTCTCTCTCTCCACCTTCTTCTTC
TATTCCTTCGGGCCTGTCGGGTCCCCTCGGGGTTGGGAGGTGGGTCTGAAACGATAATGGTGAATATCCC
TGCCTAACTCTATTCACTATAGAAAGTACAGCAAAAACTATTCTTAAACCTACCAAGCCTCCTACTATCA
TTATGAATAATTTTATATACCACAGCCAATTTGTTATGTTAAACCAATTCCACAAACTTGCCCATTTATC
TAATTCCAATAATTCTTGTTCATTCTTTTCTTGCTGGTTTTGCGATTCTTCAATTAAGGAGTGTATTAAG
CTTGTGTAATTGTTAATTTCTCTGTCCCACTCCATCCAGGTCGTGTGATTCCAAATCTGTTCCAGAGATT
TATTACTCCAACTAGCATTCCAAGGCACAGCAGTGGTGCAAATGAGTTTTCCAGAGCAACCCCAAATCCC
CAGGAGCTGTTGATCCTTTAGGTATCTTTCCACAGCCAGGATTCTTGCCTGGAGCTGCTTGATGCCCCAG
ACTGTGAGTTGCAACAGATGCTGTTGCGCCTCAATAGCCCTCAGCAAATTGTTCTGCTGCTGCACTATAC
CAGACAATAATTGTCTGGCCTGTACCGTCAGCGTCATTGACGCTGCGCCCATAGTGCTTCCTGCTGCTCC
CAAGAACCCAAGGAACAAAGCTCCTATTCCCACTGCTCTTTTTTCTCTCTGCACCACTCTTCTCTTTGCC
TTGGTGGGTGCTACTCCTAATGGTTCAATTTTTACTACTTTATATTTATATAATTCACTTCTCCAATTGT
CCCTCATATCTCCTCCTCCAGGTCTGAAGATCAGCGGCCGCTTGCTGTGCGGTGGTCTTACTTTTGTTTT
GCTCTTCCTCTATCTTGTCTAAAGCTTCCTTGGTGTCTTTTATCTCTATCCTTTGATGCACACAATAGAG
GGTTGCTACTGTATTATATAATGATCTAAGTTCTTCTGATCCTGTCTGAAGGGATGGTTGTAGCTGTCCC
AGTATTTGTCTACAGCCTTCTGATGTTTCTAACAGGCCAGGATTAACTGCGAATCGTTCTAGCTCCCTGC
TTGCCCATACTATATGTTTTAATTTATATTTTTTCTTTCCCCCTGGCCTTAACCGAATTTTTTCCCATCG
CGATCTAATTCTCCCCCGCTTAATACTGACGCTCTCGCACCCATCTCTCTCCTTCTAGCCTCCGCTAGTC
AAAATTTTTGGCGTACTCACCAGTCGCCGCCCCTCGCCTCTTGCCGTGCGCGCTTCAGCAAGCCGAGTCC
TGCGTCGAGAGAGCTCCTCTGGTTTCCCTTTCGCTTTCAAGTCCCTGTTCGGGCGCCACTGCTAGAGATT
TTCCACACTGACTAAAAGGGTCTGAGGGATCTCTAGTTACCAGAGTCACACAACAGACGGGCACACACTA
CTTGAAGCACTCAAGGCAAGCTTTATTGAGGCTTAAGCAGTGGGTTCCCTAGTTAGCCAGAGAGCTCCCA
GGCTCAGATCTGGTCTAACCAGAGAGACCCGTTTATGTATCGAGCTAGGCACTTAAATACAATATCTCTG
CAATGCGGCAATTCAGTGGTTCGTCCAATCCATGTCAGACCCGTCTGTTGCCTTCCTAATAAGGCACGAT
CGTACCACCTTACTTCCACCAATCGGCATGCACGGTGCTTTTTCTCTCCTTGTAAGGCATGTTGCTAACT
CATCGTTACCATGTTGCAAGACTACAAGAGTATTGCATAAGACTACATTAAGCTTGCAGCTCCAGCTTTT
GTTCCCTTTAGTGAGGGTTAATTGCGCGCTTGGCGTAATCATGGTCATAGCTGTTTCCTGTGTGAAATTG
TTATCCGCTCACAATTCCACACAACATACGAGCCGGAAGCATAAAGTGTAAAGCCTGGGGTGCCTAATGA
GTGAGCTAACTCACATTAATTGCGTTGCGCTCACTGCCCGCTTTCCAGTCGGGAAACCTGTCGTGCCAGC
TGCATTAATGAATCGGCCAACGCGCGGGGAGAGGCGGTTTGCGTATTGGGCGCTCTTCCGCTTCCTCGCT
CACTGACTCGCTGCGCTCGGTCGTTCGGCTGCGGCGAGCGGTATCAGCTCACTCAAAGGCGGTAATACGG
TTATCCACAGAATCAGGGGATAACGCAGGAAAGAACATGTGAGCAAAAGGCCAGCAAAAGGCCAGGAACC
GTAAAAAGGCCGCGTTGCTGGCGTTTTTCCATAGGCTCCGCCCCCCTGACGAGCATCACAAAAATCGACG
CTCAAGTCAGAGGTGGCGAAACCCGACAGGACTATAAAGATACCAGGCGTTTCCCCCTGGAAGCTCCCTC
GTGCGCTCTCCTGTTCCGACCCTGCCGCTTACCGGATACCTGTCCGCCTTTCTCCCTTCGGGAAGCGTGG
CGCTTTCTCATAGCTCACGCTGTAGGTATCTCAGTTCGGTGTAGGTCGTTCGCTCCAAGCTGGGCTGTGT
GCACGAACCCCCCGTTCAGCCCGACCGCTGCGCCTTATCCGGTAACTATCGTCTTGAGTCCAACCCGGTA
AGACACGACTTATCGCCACTGGCAGCAGCCACTGGTAACAGGATTAGCAGAGCGAGGTATGTAGGCGGTG
CTACAGAGTTCTTGAAGTGGTGGCCTAACTACGGCTACACTAGAAGAACAGTATTTGGTATCTGCGCTCT
GCTGAAGCCAGTTACCTTCGGAAAAAGAGTTGGTAGCTCTTGATCCGGCAAACAAACCACCGCTGGTAGC
GGTGGTTTTTTTGTTTGCAAGCAGCAGATTACGCGCAGAAAAAAAGGATCTCAAGAAGATCCTTTGATCT
TTTCTACGGGGTCTGACGCTCAGTGGAACGAAAACTCACGTTAAGGGATTTTGGTCATGAGATTATCAAA
AAGGATCTTCACCTAGATCCTTTTAAATTAAAAATGAAGTTTTAAATCAATCTAAAGTATATATGAGTAA
ACTTGGTCTGACAGTTACCAATGCTTAATCAGTGAGGCACCTATCTCAGCGATCTGTCTATTTCGTTCAT
CCATAGTTGCCTGACTCCCCGTCGTGTAGATAACTACGATACGGGAGGGCTTACCATCTGGCCCCAGTGC
TGCAATGATACCGCGAGACCCACGCTCACCGGCTCCAGATTTATCAGCAATAAACCAGCCAGCCGGAAGG
GCCGAGCGCAGAAGTGGTCCTGCAACTTTATCCGCCTCCATCCAGTCTATTAATTGTTGCCGGGAAGCTA
GAGTAAGTAGTTCGCCAGTTAATAGTTTGCGCAACGTTGTTGCCATTGCTACAGGCATCGTGGTGTCACG
CTCGTCGTTTGGTATGGCTTCATTCAGCTCCGGTTCCCAACGATCAAGGCGAGTTACATGATCCCCCATG
TTGTGCAAAAAAGCGGTTAGCTCCTTCGGTCCTCCGATCGTTGTCAGAAGTAAGTTGGCCGCAGTGTTAT
CACTCATGGTTATGGCAGCACTGCATAATTCTCTTACTGTCATGCCATCCGTAAGATGCTTTTCTGTGAC
TGGTGAGTACTCAACCAAGTCATTCTGAGAATAGTGTATGCGGCGACCGAGTTGCTCTTGCCCGGCGTCA
ATACGGGATAATACCGCGCCACATAGCAGAACTTTAAAAGTGCTCATCATTGGAAAACGTTCTTCGGGGC
GAAAACTCTCAAGGATCTTACCGCTGTTGAGATCCAGTTCGATGTAACCCACTCGTGCACCCAACTGATC
TTCAGCATCTTTTACTTTCACCAGCGTTTCTGGGTGAGCAAAAACAGGAAGGCAAAATGCCGCAAAAAAG
GGAATAAGGGCGACACGGAAATGTTGAATACTCATACTCTTCCTTTTTCAATATTATTGAAGCATTTATC
AGGGTTATTGTCTCATGAGCGGATACATATTTGAATGTATTTAGAAAAATAAACAAATAGGGGTTCCGCG
CACATTTCCCCGAAAAGTGCCACCTAAATTGTAAGCGTTAATATTTTGTTAAAATTCGCGTTAAATTTTT
GTTAAATCAGCTCATTTTTTAACCAATAGGCCGAAATCGGCAAAATCCCTTATAAATCAAAAGAATAGAC
CGAGATAGGGT
[37 nt withheld, positions 4562-4598]
AAAGAACGTGGACTCCAACGTCAAAGG
[49 nt withheld, positions 4626-4674]
T
[91 nt withheld, positions 4676-4766]
G
[124 nt withheld, positions 4768-4891]
CCCATTCGCCATTCAGGCTGCGCAACTGTTGGGAAGGGCGATCGGTGCGGGCCTCTTCGCTATTACGCCA
GCTGGCGAAAGGGGGATGTGCTGCAAGGCGATTAAGTTGGGTAACGCCAGGGTTTTCCCAGTCACGACGT
TGTAAAACGACGGCCAGTGAGCGCGCGTAATACGACTCACTATAGGGCGAATTGGGTACGTCCCTAGGCC
TCCAAAAAAGCCTCCTCACTACTTCTGGAATAGCTCAGAGGCCGAGGCGGCCTCGGCCTCTGCATAAATA
AAAAAAATTAGTCAGCCATGGGGCGGAGAATGGGCGGAACTGGGCGGAGTTAGGGGCGGGATGGGCGGAG
TTAGGGGCGGGATAGCTAGAGCCAGACATGATAAGATACATTGATGAGTTTGGACAAACCACAACTAGAA
TGCAGTGAAAAAAATGCTTTATTTGTGAAATTTGTGATGCTATTGCTTTATTTGTAACCATTATAAGCTG
CAATAAACAAGTTCCTCTCACTCTCTGATATTCATTTCTTTGCAAGTTATAAATACTGAATAATAAGATG
ACATGAACTACTACTGCTAGAGATTTTCCACACTGACTAAAAGGGTCTGAGGGATCTCTAGTTACCAGAG
TCACACAACAGACGGGCACACACTACTTGAAGCACTCAAGGCAAGCTTTATTGAGGCTTAAGCAGTGGGT
TCCCTAGTTAGCCAGAGAGCTCCCAGGCTCAGATCTGGTCTAACCAGAGAGACCCAGTACAAGCAAAAAG
CAGATCTTGTCTTCGTTGGGAGTGAATTAGCCCTTCCAGTCCCCCCTTTTCTTTTAAAAAGTGGCTAAGA
TCTACAGCTGCCTTGTAAGTCATTGGTCTTAAAGGTACCGATGCATGGGGTCGTGCGCTCCTTTCGGTCG
GGCGCTGCGGGTCGTGGGGCGGGCGTCAGGCACCGGGCTTGCGGGTCATGCACCAGGTGCGCGGTCCTTC
GGGCACCTCGACGTCGGCGGTGACGGTGAAGCCGAGCCGCTCGTAGAAGGGGAGGTTGCGGGGCGCGGAG
GTCTCCAGGAAGGCGGGCACCCCGGCGCGCTCGGCCGCCTCCACTCCGGGGAGCACGACGGCGCTGCCCA
GACCCTTGCCCTGGTGGTCGGGCGAGACGCCGACGGTGGCCAGGAACCACGCGGGCTCCTTGGGCCGGTG
CGGCGCCAGGAGGCCTTCCATCTGTTGCTGCGCGGCCAGCCGGGAACCGCTCAACTCGGCCATGCGCGGG
CCGATCTCGGCGAACACCGCCCCCGCTTCGACGCTCTCCGGCGTGGTCCAGACCGCCACCGCGGCGCCGT
CGTCCGCGACCCACACCTTGCCGATGTCGAGCCCGACGCGCGTGAGGAAGAGTTCTTGCAGCTCGGTGAC
CCGCTCGATGTGGCGGTCCGGATCGACGGTGTGGCGCGTGGCGGGGTAGTCGGCGAACGCGGCGGCGAGG
GTGCGTACGGCCCTGGGGACGTCGTCGCGGGTGGCGAGGCGCACCGTGGGCTTGTACTCGGTCATGGTAA
GCTCCGGTGGATCCCCCTGGGGAGAGAGGTCGGTGATTCGGTCAACGAGGGAGCCGACTGCCGACGTGCG
CTCCGGAGGCTTGCAGAATGCGGAACACCGCGCGGGCAGGAACAGGGCCCACACTACCGCCCCACACCCC
GCCTCCCGCACCGCCCCTTCCCGGCCGCTGCTCTCGGCGCGCCCTGCTGAGCAGCCGCTATTGGCCACAG
CCCATCGCGGTCGGCGCGCTGCCATTGCTCCCTGGCGCTGTCCGTCTGCGAGGGTACTAGTGAGACGTGC
GGCTTCCGTTTGTCACGTCCGGCACGCCGCGAACCGCAAGGAACCTTCCCGACTTAGGGGCGGAGCAGGA
AGCGTCGCCGGGGGGCCCACAAGGGTAGCGGCGAAGATCCGGGTGACGCTGCGAACGGACGTGAAGAATG
TGCGAGACCCAGGGTCGGCGCCGCTGCGTTTCCCGGAACCACGCCCAGAGCAGCCGCGTCCCTGCGCAAA
CCCAGGGCTGCCTTGGAAAAGGCGCAACCCCAACCCCCTCGAGCCGCGGCCAAAGTGGATCTCTGCTGTC
CCTGTAATAAACCCGAAAATTTTGAATTTTTGTAATTTGTTTTTGTAATTCTTTAGTTTGTATGTCTGTT
GCTATTATGTCTACTATTCTTT
Features (pLannotate 1.2.2; 25 found; start..end, strand, type, name):
    145..385     -  promoter       U6 promoter: RNA polymerase III promoter for human U6 snRNA
    435..535     -  CDS            Rev (fragment): human immunodeficiency virus 1 (HIV-1) Rev protein; rev; enhances nuclear export of unspliced and incompletely spliced viral mRNAs
    912..1145    -  misc_feature   RRE: The Rev response element (RRE) of HIV-1 allows for Rev-dependent mRNA export from the nucleus to the cytoplasm.
   1291..1654    -  CDS            HIV-1 gag (fragment): gag protein from human immunodeficiency virus 1; gag
   1638..1763    -  misc_feature   HIV-1 Ψ: packaging signal of human immunodeficiency virus type 1
   1810..1990    -  LTR            5' LTR (truncated): truncated 5' long terminal repeat (LTR) from HIV-1
   1991..2217    -  promoter       RSV promoter: Rous sarcoma virus enhancer/promoter
   2245..2263    -  promoter       T3 promoter: promoter for bacteriophage T3 RNA polymerase
   2308..2324    -  protein_bind   lac operator: The lac repressor binds to the lac operator to inhibit transcription in E. coli. This inhibition can be relieved by adding lactose or isopropyl-β-D-thiogalactopyranoside (IPTG). lac repressor encoded by lacI
   2332..2362    -  promoter       lac promoter: promoter for the E. coli lac operon
   2377..2398    -  protein_bind   CAP binding site: CAP binding activates transcription in the presence of cAMP. E. coli catabolite activator protein
   2411..2503    -  CDS            lacI (fragment): lac repressor; lacI; The lac repressor binds to the lac operator to inhibit transcription in E. coli. This inhibition can be relieved by adding lactose or isopropyl-β-D-thiogalactopyranoside (IPTG).
   2686..3274    -  rep_origin     ori: high-copy-number ColE1/pMB1/pBR322/pUC origin of replication
   3445..4305    -  CDS            AmpR: β-lactamase; bla; confers resistance to ampicillin, carbenicillin, and related antibiotics
   4306..4410    -  promoter       AmpR promoter: bla
   4463..4891    -  rep_origin     f1 ori (sequence partly withheld): f1 bacteriophage origin of replication; arrow indicates direction of (+) strand synthesis
   4896..5051    -  CDS            lacZα (fragment): LacZα fragment of β-galactosidase; lacZ fragment
   5059..5077    +  promoter       T7 promoter: promoter for bacteriophage T7 RNA polymerase
   5098..5233    -  rep_origin     SV40 ori: SV40 origin of replication
   5273..5394    -  polyA_signal   SV40 poly(A) signal: SV40 polyadenylation signal
   5466..5699    -  LTR            3' LTR (ΔU3): self-inactivating 3' long terminal repeat (LTR) from HIV-1
   5701..5784    -  CDS            nef (fragment): NEF_HV1Z2 - Experimental evidence at protein level: Swiss-Prot protein existence level 1. Extracellular Nef protein targets CD4(+) T-lymphocytes for apoptosis by interacting with CXCR4 surface receptors. From Human immunodeficiency virus type 1 group M subtype D (isolate Z2/CDC-Z34) (HIV-1).
   5827..6426    -  CDS            PuroR: puromycin N-acetyltransferase; pac from Streptomyces alboniger; confers resistance to puromycin
   6448..6958    -  promoter       hPGK promoter: human phosphoglycerate kinase 1 promoter
   7007..41      -  misc_feature   cPPT/CTS (across the origin): central polypurine tract and central termination sequence of HIV-1
