[The description below was written by a language model from this plasmid's Addgene catalogue record and pLannotate feature annotations shown in this document.]
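Description:
shp63alpha pLKO.1 puro is a lentiviral RNAi vector built on the pLKO.1 puro backbone, carrying a small hairpin RNA directed against human tumor protein p63 (TP63). Although the name refers to the alpha form, the depositor comments state that the hairpin targets all p63 isoforms. The hairpin itself is not annotated in the feature table, but the table shows a human U6 RNA polymerase III promoter, the element that drives shRNA transcription in pLKO.1. The short gap between this promoter and the adjacent cPPT/CTS is consistent with the hairpin's position. The sequenced record is about 7.1 kb.

The viral portion has a third-generation, self-inactivating layout. An RSV promoter fused to a truncated HIV-1 5' LTR produces the genomic RNA in packaging cells. It is followed by the Ψ packaging signal with a partial gag sequence, the Rev response element for Rev-dependent nuclear export, the cPPT/CTS that aids nuclear import of the reverse-transcribed genome, and a ΔU3 3' LTR that inactivates LTR promoter activity after integration. Between the LTRs, a human PGK promoter drives puromycin N-acetyltransferase, so transduced or transfected mammalian cells can be selected with puromycin. An SV40 poly(A) signal and SV40 origin lie downstream of the 3' LTR.

In bacteria the plasmid replicates from a high-copy ColE1/pUC-type origin and is selected with ampicillin. It also carries an f1 origin and remnants of lac and phage promoter sequences from the cloning backbone. Recombination-deficient strains are recommended because of the repeated LTRs. The construct is used for stable knockdown of p63 in human cells and was deposited with a study of p53 tumor-suppressive function and its repression of CD44 expression.
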