Addgene plasmid #19120: shp63alpha pLKO.1 puro
Depositing lab: Bob Weinberg. Depositing organization: Whitehead Institute for Biomedical Research. Publication: Growth-inhibitory and tumor- suppressive functions of p53 depend on its repression of CD44 expression. Godar S, Ince TA, Bell GW, Feldser D, Donaher JL, Bergh J, Liu A, Miu K, Watnick RS, Reinhardt F, McAllister SS, Jacks T, Weinberg RA. Cell. 2008 Jul 11. 134(1):62-73. 10.1016/j.cell.2008.06.006 PubMed 18614011.
Backbone
  Vector backbone: pLKO.1 puro
  Backbone manufacturer: GenHunter
  Backbone size w/o insert (bp): 7032
  Vector type: Mammalian Expression, Lentiviral, RNAi
  Selectable markers: Puromycin
Growth in bacteria
  Bacterial resistance: Ampicillin, 100 μg/mL
  Growth temperature: 37°C
  Growth strain: Stbl3
  Growth instructions: Use Stbl3 or HB101 to reduce chance of recombination.
  Copy number: High Copy
Gene/Insert
  Gene/Insert name: small hairpin RNA against tumor protein p63 (alt name: p63, AIS, B(p51A), B(p51B), EEC3, KET, LMS, NBP, OFC8, RHS, SHFM4, TP53CP, TP53L, TP73L, p40, p51, p53CP, p73H, p73L)
  Species: H. sapiens (human)
  Entrez Gene: TP63 (a.k.a. AIS, B(p51A), B(p51B), EEC3, KET, LMS, NBP, OFC8, RHS, SHFM4, TP53CP, TP53L, TP73L, p40, p51, p53CP, p63, p73H, p73L)
  Cloning method: Restriction Enzyme
  Sequencing primers: 5′ LKO.1 5'
Terms and licenses: Academic/Nonprofit Terms; Industry Terms: Not Available to Industry
Depositor comments: shRNA against p63 (all isoforms), cloned by Watnick, RS. shRNA sequence - 5'-CCG GCC GTT TCG TCA GAA CAC ACA TCT CGA GAT GTG TGT TCT GAC GAA ACG GTT TTT
How to cite: shp63alpha pLKO.1 puro was a gift from Bob Weinberg (Addgene plasmid # 19120 ; http://n2t.net/addgene:19120 ; RRID:Addgene_19120)
