>Addgene plasmid #19120 | shp63alpha pLKO.1 puro | addgene partial sequence | sequence record 24898 | 19120 sequence with LKO.1 5'
CGATNGATTCTGGCTTTTATATCTTGNTGGAAGGACGAAACACCGGCCGTTTCGTCAGAACACACATCTC
GAGATGTGTGTTCTGACGAAACGGTTTTTAATTCTCGACCTCGAGACAAATGGCAGTATTCATCCACAAT
TTTAAAAGAAAAGGGGGGATTGGGGGGTACAGTGCAGGGGAAAGAATAGTAGACATAATAGCAACAGACA
TACAAACTAAAGAATTACAAAAACAAATTACAAAAATTCAAAATTTTCGGGTTTATTACAGGGACAGCAG
AGATCCACTTTGGCCGCGGCTCGAGGGGGTTGGGGTTGCGCCTTTTCCAAGGCAGCCCTGGGTTTGCGCA
GGGACGCGGCTGCTCTGGGCGTGGTTCCGGGAAACGCAGCGGCGCCGACCCTGGGTCTCGCACATTCTTC
ACGTCCGTTCGCAGCGTCACCCGGATCTTCGCCGCTACCCTTGTGGGCCCCCCGGCGACGCTTCCTGCTC
CGCCCCTAAGTCGGGAAGGTTCCTTGCGGTTCGCGGCGTGCCGGACGTGACAAACGGAAGCCGCACGTCT
CACTAGTACCCTCGCAGACGGACAGCGCCAGGGAGCAATGGCAGCGCGCCGACCGCGATGGGCTGTGGCC
AATAGCGGCTGCTCAGCAGGGCGCGCCGAGAGCAGCGGCCGGGAAGGGGCGGTGCGGGAGGCGGGGTGTG
GGGCGGTAGTGTGGGCCCTGTTCCTGCCCGCGCGGTGTTTCCGCATTCTGCAAGCCTCCGGAGCGCACGT
CGGCAGTCGGCTCCCTCGTTGAACCNAATCACCNACCTCTCTCCCCCAGGGGGATCCACCGGANCNTTAC
CNTGGA
